>Addgene plasmid #122903 | pICE TRP1-NatMx | depositor full sequence | sequence record 234447 | pICE TRP1-NatMx sequence 6006 bps
TCGCGCGTTTCGGTGATGACGGTGAAAACCTCTGACACATGCAGCTCCCGGAGACGGTCACAGCTTGTCT
GTAAGCGGATGCCGGGAGCAGACAAGCCCGTCAGGGCGCGTCAGCGGGTGTTGGCGGGTGTCGGGGCTGG
CTTAACTATGCGGCATCAGAGCAGATTGTACTGAGAGTGCACCATAAACGACATTACTATATATATAATA
TAGGAAGCATTTAATAGACAGCATCGTAATATATGTGTACTTTGCAGTTATGACGCCAGATGGCAGTAGT
GGAAGATATTCTTTATTGAAAAATAGCTTGTCACCTTACGTACAATCTTGATCCGGAGCTTTTCTTTTTT
TGCCGATTAAGAATTAATTCGGTCGAAAAAAGAAAAGGAGAGGGCCAAGAGGGAGGGCATTGGTGACTAT
TGAGCACGTGAGTATACGTGATTAAGCACACAAAGGCAGCTTGGAGTATGTCTGTTATTAATTTCACAGG
TAGTTCTGGTCCATTGGTGAAAGTTTGCGGCTTGCAGAGCACAGAGGCCGCAGAATGTGCTCTAGATTCC
GATGCTGACTTGCTGGGTATTATATGTGTGCCCAATAGAAAGAGAACAATTGACCCGGTTATTGCAAGGA
AAATTTCAAGTCTTGTAAAAGCATATAAAAATAGTTCAGGCACTCCGAAATACTTGGTTGGCGTGTTTCG
TAATCAACCTAAGGAGGATGTTTTGGCTCTGGTCAATGATTACGGCATTGATATCGTCCAACTGCATGGA
GATGAGTCGTGGCAAGAATACCAAGAGTTCCTCGGTTTGCCAGTTATTAAAAGACTCGTATTTCCAAAAG
ACTGCAACATACTACTCAGTGCAGCTTCACAGAAACCTCATTCGTTTATTCCCTTGTTTGATTCAGAAGC
AGGTGGGACAGGTGAACTTTTGGATTGGAACTCGATTTCTGACTGGGTTGGAAGGCAAGAGAGCCCCGAA
AGCTTACATTTTATGTTAGCTGGTGGACTGACGCCAGAAAATGTTGGTGATGCGCTTAGATTAAATGGCG
TTATTGGTGTTGATGTAAGCGGAGGTGTGGAGACAAATGGTGTAAAAGACTCTAACAAAATAGCAAATTT
CGTCAAAAATGCTAAGAAATAGGTTATTACTGAGTAGTATTTATTTAAGTATTGTTTGTGCACTTGCCTA
TGCGGTGTGAAATACCGCACAGATGCGTAAGGAGAAAATACCGCATCAGGAAATTGTAAACGTTAATATT
TTGTTAAAATTCGCGTTAAATTTTTGTTAAATCAGCTCATTTTTTAACCAATAGGCCGAAATCGGCAAAA
TCCCTTATAAATCAAAAGAATAGACCGAGATAGGGT
[37 nt withheld, positions 1367-1403]
AAAGAACGTGGACTCCAACGTCAAAGG
[49 nt withheld, positions 1431-1479]
T
[91 nt withheld, positions 1481-1571]
G
[124 nt withheld, positions 1573-1696]
CGCGCCATTCGCCATTCAGGCTGCGCAACTGTTGGGAAGGGCGATCGGTGCGGGCCTCTTCGCTATTACG
CCAGCTGGCGAAAGGGGGATGTGCTGCAAGGCGATTAAGTTGGGTAACGCCAGGGTTTTCCCAGTCACGA
CGTTGTAAAACGACGGCCAGTGAGCGCGCGTAATACGACTCACTATAGGGCGAATTGGGTACCGGGCCCC
CCCTCGAGGTCGACGGTATCGATAAGCTTGATATCGAATTCCTGCAGCCCGGGGGATCCACTAGTTCTAG
AGCGGCCGCCCTCTTAGCGCTTCTTAGGACGGATCGCTTGCCTGTAACTTACACGCGCCTCGTATCTTTT
AATGATGGAATAATTTGGGAATTTACTCTGTGTTTATTTATTTTTATGTTTTGTATTTGGATTTTAGAAA
GTAAATAAAGAAGGTAGAAGAGTTACGGAATGAAGAAAAAAAAATAAACAAAGGTTTAAAAAATTTCAAC
AAAAAGCGTACTTTACATATATATTTATTAGACAAGAAAAGCAGATTAAATAGATATACATTCGATTAAC
GATAAGTAAAATGTAAAATCACAGGATTTTCGTGTGTGGTCTTCTACACAGACAAGATGAAACAATTCGG
CATTAATACCTGAGAGCAGGAAGAGCAAGATAAAAGGTAGTATTTGTTGGCGATCCCCCTAGAGTCTTTT
ACATCTTCGGAAAACAAAAACTATTTTTTCTTTAATTTCTTTTTTTACTTTCTATTTTTAATTTATATAT
TTATATTAAAAAATTTAAATTATAATTATTTTTATAGCACGTGATGAAAAGGACCCAGGTGGCGCGGCCG
CCACCGCGGTGGAGCTCCAGCTTTTGTTCCCTTTAGTGAGGGTTAATTGCGCGCTTGGCGTAATCATGGT
CATAGCTGTTTCCTGTGTGAAATTGTTATCCGCTCACAATTCCACACAACATAGGAGCCGGAAGCATAAA
GTGTAAAGCCTGGGGTGCCTAATGAGTGAGGTAACTCACATTAATTGCGTTGCGCTCACTGCCCGCTTTC
CAGTCGGGAAACCTGTCGTGCCAGCTGCATTAATGAATCGGCCAACGCGCGGGGAGAGGCGGTTTGCGTA
TTGGGCGCTCTTCCGCTTCCTCGCTCACTGACTCGCTGCGCTCGGTCGTTCGGCTGCGGCGAGCGGTATC
AGCTCACTCAAAGGCGGTAATACGGTTATCCACAGAATCAGGGGATAACGCAGGAAAGAACATGTGAGCA
AAAGGCCAGCAAAAGGCCAGGAACCGTAAAAAGGCCGCGTTGCTGGCGTTTTTCCATAGGCTCCGCCCCC
CTGACGAGCATCACAAAAATCGACGCTCAAGTCAGAGGTGGCGAAACCCGACAGGACTATAAAGATACCA
GGCGTTTCCCCCTGGAAGCTCCCTCGTGCGCTCTCCTGTTCCGACCCTGCCGCTTACCGGATACCTGTCC
GCCTTTCTCCCTTCGGGAAGCGTGGCGCTTTCTCATAGCTCACGCTGTAGGTATCTCAGTTCGGTGTAGG
TCGTTCGCTCCAAGCTGGGCTGTGTGCACGAACCCCCCGTTCAGCCCGACCGCTGCGCCTTATCCGGTAA
CTATCGTCTTGAGTCCAACCCGGTAAGACACGACTTATCGCCACTGGCAGCAGCCACTGGTAACAGGATT
AGCAGAGCGAGGTATGTAGGCGGTGCTACAGAGTTCTTGAAGTGGTGGCCTAACTACGGCTACACTAGAA
GGACAGTATTTGGTATCTGCGCTCTGCTGAAGCCAGTTACCTTCGGAAAAAGAGTTGGTAGCTCTTGATC
CGGCAAACAAACCACCGCTGGTAGCGGTGGTTTTTTTGTTTGCAAGCAGCAGATTACGCGCAGAAAAAAA
GGATCTCAAGAAGATCCTTTGATCTTTTCTACGGGGTCTGACGCTCAGTGGAACGAAAACTCACGTTAAG
GGATTTTGGTCATGAGATTATCAAAAAGGATCTTCACCTAGATCCTTTTAAATTAAAAATGAAGTTTTAA
ATCAATCTAAAGTATATATGAGTAAACTTGGTCTGACAGTTACCAATGCTTAATCAGTGAGGCACCTATC
TCAGCGATCTGTCTATTTCGTTCATCCATAGTTGCCTGACTCCCCGTCGTGTAGATAACTACGATACGGG
AGGGCTTACCATCTGGCCCCAGTGCTGCAATGATACCGCGAGACCCACGCTCACCGGCTCCAGATTTATC
AGCAATAAACCAGCCAGCCGGAAGGGCCGAGCGCAGAAGTGGTCCTGCAACTTTATCCGCCTCCATCCAG
TCTATTAATTGTTGCCGGGAAGCTAGAGTAAGTAGTTCGCCAGTTAATAGTTTGCGCAACGTTGTTGCCA
TTGCTACAGGCATCGTGGTGTCACGCTCGTCGTTTGGTATGGCTTCATTCAGCTCCGGTTCCCAACGATC
AAGGCGAGTTACATGATCCCCCATGTTGTGCAAAAAAGCGGTTAGCTCCTTCGGTCCTCCGATCGTTGTC
AGAAGTAAGTTGGCCGCAGTGTTATCACTCATGGTTATGGCAGCACTGCATAATTCTCTTACTGTCATGC
CATCCGTAAGATGCTTTTCTGTGACTGGTGAGTACTCAACCAAGTCATTCTGAGAATAGTGTATGCGGCG
ACCGAGTTGCTCTTGCCCGGCGTCAATACGGGATAATACCGCGCCACATAGCAGAACTTTAAAAGTGCTC
ATCATTGGAAAACGTTCTTCGGGGCGAAAACTCTCAAGGATCTTACCGCTGTTGAGATCCAGTTCGATGT
AACCCACTCGTGCACCCAACTGATCTTCAGCATCTTTTACTTTCACCAGCGTTTCTGGGTGAGCAAAAAC
AGGAAGGCAAAATGCCGCAAAAAAGGGAATAAGGGCGACACGGAAATGTTGAATACTCATACTCTTCCTT
TTTCAATATTATTGAAGCATTTATCAGGGTTATTGTCTCATGAGCGGATACATATTTGAATGTATTTAGA
AAAATAAACAAATAGGGGTTCCGCGCACATTTCCCCGAAAAGTGCCACCTGACGTCTTGTTTAGCTTGCC
TCGTCCCCGCCGGGTCACCCGGCCAGCGACATGGAGGCCCAGAATACCCTCCTTGACAGTCTTGACGTGC
GCAGCTCAGGGGCATGATGTGACTGTCGCCCGTACATTTAGCCCATACATCCCCATGTATAATCATTTGC
ATCCATACATTTTGATGGCCGCACGGCGCGAAGCAAAAATTACGGCTCCTCGCTGCAGACCTGCGAGCAG
GGAAACGCTCCCCTCACAGACGCGTTGAATTGTCCCCACGCCGCGCCCCTGTAGAGAAATATAAAAGGTT
AGGATTTGCCACTGAGGTTCTTCTTTCATATACTTCCTTTTAAAATCTTGCTAGGATACAGTTCTCACAT
CACATCCGAACATAAACAACCATGGGTACCACTCTTGACGACACGGCTTACCGGTACCGCACCAGTGTCC
CGGGGGACGCCGAGGCCATCGAGGCACTGGATGGGTCCTTCACCACCGACACCGTCTTCCGCGTCACCGC
CACCGGGGACGGCTTCACCCTGCGGGAGGTGCCGGTGGACCCGCCCCTGACCAAGGTGTTCCCCGACGAC
GAATCGGACGACGAATCGGACGACGGGGAGGACGGCGACCCGGACTCCCGGACGTTCGTCGCGTACGGGG
ACGACGGCGACCTGGCGGGCTTCGTGGTCATCTCGTACTCGGCGTGGAACCGCCGGCTGACCGTCGAGGA
CATCGAGGTCGCCCCGGAGCACCGGGGGCACGGGGTCGGGCGCGCGTTGATGGGGCTCGCGACGGAGTTC
GCCGGCGAGCGGGGCGCCGGGCACCTCTGGCTGGAGGTCACCAACGTCAACGCACCGGCGATCCACGCGT
ACCGGCGGATGGGGTTCACCCTCTGCGGCCTGGACACCGCCCTGTACGACGGCACCGCCTCGGACGGCGA
GCGGCAGGCGCTCTACATGAGCATGCCCTGCCCCTAATCAGTACTGACAATAAAAAGATTCTTGTTTTCA
AGAACTTGTCATTTGTATAGTTTTTTTATATTGTAGTTGTTCTATTTTAATCAAATGTTAGCGTGATTTA
TATTTTTTTTCGCCTCGACATCATCTGCCCAGATGCGAAGTTAAGTGCGCAGAAAGTAATATCATGCGTC
AATCGTATGTGAATGCTGGTCGCTATACTGCTGTCGATTCGATACTAACGCCGCCATCCAGATCATGACA
TTAACCTATAAAAATAGGCGTATCACGAGGCCCTTTCGTC
Features (pLannotate 1.2.2; 20 found; start..end, strand, type, name):
    137..186     +  misc_feature   bom (fragment): basis of mobility region from pBR322
    187..467     +  promoter       TRP1 promoter: S. cerevisiae TRP1
    468..1142    +  CDS            TRP1: phosphoribosylanthranilate isomerase, required for tryptophan biosynthesis; S. cerevisiae TRP1; yeast auxotrophic marker
   1189..1240    +  misc_feature   bom (fragment): basis of mobility region from pBR322
   1241..1696    -  rep_origin     f1 ori (sequence partly withheld): f1 bacteriophage origin of replication; arrow indicates direction of (+) strand synthesis
   1704..1859    -  CDS            lacZα (fragment): LacZα fragment of β-galactosidase; lacZ fragment
   1867..1885    +  promoter       T7 promoter: promoter for bacteriophage T7 RNA polymerase
   1894..1986    -  misc_feature   MCS (fragment): pBluescript multiple cloning site
   2008..2511    -  misc_feature   CEN/ARS: S. cerevisiae CEN6 centromere fused to an autonomously replicating sequence
   2530..2553    -  misc_feature   MCS (fragment): pBluescript multiple cloning site
   2566..2584    -  promoter       T3 promoter: promoter for bacteriophage T3 RNA polymerase
   2629..2645    -  protein_bind   lac operator: The lac repressor binds to the lac operator to inhibit transcription in E. coli. This inhibition can be relieved by adding lactose or isopropyl-β-D-thiogalactopyranoside (IPTG). lac repressor encoded by lacI
   2653..2683    -  promoter       lac promoter: promoter for the E. coli lac operon
   2698..2719    -  protein_bind   CAP binding site: CAP binding activates transcription in the presence of cAMP. E. coli catabolite activator protein
   2732..2824    -  CDS            lacI (fragment): lac repressor; lacI; The lac repressor binds to the lac operator to inhibit transcription in E. coli. This inhibition can be relieved by adding lactose or isopropyl-β-D-thiogalactopyranoside (IPTG).
   3007..3595    -  rep_origin     ori: high-copy-number ColE1/pMB1/pBR322/pUC origin of replication
   3766..4626    -  CDS            AmpR: β-lactamase; bla; confers resistance to ampicillin, carbenicillin, and related antibiotics
   4627..4731    -  promoter       AmpR promoter: bla
   4804..5926    +  gene           natMX6: yeast selectable marker conferring nourseothricin resistance
   6006..35      +  CDS            rop (fragment) (across the origin): Rop protein, which maintains plasmids at low copy number; rop
