>Addgene plasmid #122903 | pICE TRP1-NatMx | addgene full sequence | sequence record 239185 | Addgene NGS Result
TGTAAGCGGATGCCGGGAGCAGACAAGCCCGTCAGGGCGCGTCAGCGGGTGTTGGCGGGTGTCGGGGCTG
GCTTAACTATGCGGCATCAGAGCAGATTGTACTGAGAGTGCACCATAGATCAACGACATTACTATATATA
TAATATAGGAAGCATTTAATAGAACAGCATCGTAATATATGTGTACTTTGCAGTTATGACGCCAGATGGC
AGTAGTGGAAGATATTCTTTATTGAAAAATAGCTTGTCACCTTACGTACAATCTTGATCCGGAGCTTTTC
TTTTTTTGCCGATTAAGAATTAATTCGGTCGAAAAAAGAAAAGGAGAGGGCCAAGAGGGAGGGCATTGGT
GACTATTGAGCACGTGAGTATACGTGATTAAGCACACAAAGGCAGCTTGGAGTATGTCTGTTATTAATTT
CACAGGTAGTTCTGGTCCATTGGTGAAAGTTTGCGGCTTGCAGAGCACAGAGGCCGCAGAATGTGCTCTA
GATTCCGATGCTGACTTGCTGGGTATTATATGTGTGCCCAATAGAAAGAGAACAATTGACCCGGTTATTG
CAAGGAAAATTTCAAGTCTTGTAAAAGCATATAAAAATAGTTCAGGCACTCCGAAATACTTGGTTGGCGT
GTTTCGTAATCAACCTAAGGAGGATGTTTTGGCTCTGGTCAATGATTACGGCATTGATATCGTCCAACTG
CATGGAGATGAGTCGTGGCAAGAATACCAAGAGTTCCTCGGTTTGCCAGTTATTAAAAGACTCGTATTTC
CAAAAGACTGCAACATACTACTCAGTGCAGCTTCACAGAAACCTCATTCGTTTATTCCCTTGTTTGATTC
AGAAGCAGGTGGGACAGGTGAACTTTTGGATTGGAACTCGATTTCTGACTGGGTTGGAAGGCAAGAGAGC
CCCGAAAGCTTACATTTTATGTTAGCTGGTGGACTGACGCCAGAAAATGTTGGTGATGCGCTTAGATTAA
ATGGCGTTATTGGTGTTGATGTAAGCGGAGGTGTGGAGACAAATGGTGTAAAAGACTCTAACAAAATAGC
AAATTTCGTCAAAAATGCTAAGAAATAGGTTATTACTGAGTAGTATTTATTTAATTATATCAGTTATTAC
CCTATGCGGTGTGAAATACCGCACAGATGCGTAAGGAGAAAATACCGCATCAGGAAATTGTAAGCGTTAA
TATTTTGTTAAAATTCGCGTTAAATTTTTGTTAAATCAGCTCATTTTTTAACCAATAGGCCGAAATCGGC
AAAATCCCTTATAAATCAAAAGAATAGACCGAGATAGGGT
[37 nt withheld, positions 1301-1337]
AAAGAACGTGGACTCCAACGTCAAAGG
[49 nt withheld, positions 1365-1413]
T
[91 nt withheld, positions 1415-1505]
G
[124 nt withheld, positions 1507-1630]
CCATTCGCCATTCAGGCTGCGCAACTGTTGGGAAGGGCGATCGGTGCGGGCCTCTTCGCTATTACGCCAG
CTGGCGAAAGGGGGATGTGCTGCAAGGCGATTAAGTTGGGTAACGCCAGGGTTTTCCCAGTCACGACGTT
GTAAAACGACGGCCAGTGAGCGCGCGTAATACGACTCACTATAGGGCGAATTGGGTACCGGGCCCCCCCT
CGAGGTCGACGGTATCGATAAGCTTGATATCGAATTCCTGCAGCCCGGGGGATCCACTAGTTCTAGAGCG
GCCGCCCTCTTAGCGCTTCTTAGGACGGATCGCTTGCCTGTAACTTACACGCGCCTCGTATCTTTTAATG
ATGGAATAATTTGGGAATTTACTCTGTGTTTATTTATTTTTATGTTTTGTATTTGGATTTTAGAAAGTAA
ATAAAGAAGGTAGAAGAGTTACGGAATGAAGAAAAAAAAATAAACAAAGGTTTAAAAAATTTCAACAAAA
AGCGTACTTTACATATATATTTATTAGACAAGAAAAGCAGATTAAATAGATATACATTCGATTAACGATA
AGTAAAATGTAAAATCACAGGATTTTCGTGTGTGGTCTTCTACACAGACAAGATGAAACAATTCGGCATT
AATACCTGAGAGCAGGAAGAGCAAGATAAAAGGTAGTATTTGTTGGCGATCCCCCTAGAGTCTTTTACAT
CTTCGGAAAACAAAAACTATTTTTTCTTTAATTTCTTTTTTTACTTTCTATTTTTAATTTATATATTTAT
ATTAAAAAATTTAAATTATAATTATTTTTATAGCACGTGATGAAAAGGACCCAGGTGGCGCGGCCGCCAC
CGCGGTGGAGCTCCAGCTTTTGTTCCCTTTAGTGAGGGTTAATTGCGCGCTTGGCGTAATCATGGTCATA
GCTGTTTCCTGTGTGAAATTGTTATCCGCTCACAATTCCACACAACATACGAGCCGGAAGCATAAAGTGT
AAAGCCTGGGGTGCCTAATGAGTGAGCTAACTCACATTAATTGCGTTGCGCTCACTGCCCGCTTTCCAGT
CGGGAAACCTGTCGTGCCAGCTGCATTAATGAATCGGCCAACGCGCGGGGAGAGGCGGTTTGCGTATTGG
GCGCTCTTCCGCTTCCTCGCTCACTGACTCGCTGCGCTCGGTCGTTCGGCTGCGGCGAGCGGTATCAGCT
CACTCAAAGGCGGTAATACGGTTATCCACAGAATCAGGGGATAACGCAGGAAAGAACATGTGAGCAAAAG
GCCAGCAAAAGGCCAGGAACCGTAAAAAGGCCGCGTTGCTGGCGTTTTTCCATAGGCTCCGCCCCCCTGA
CGAGCATCACAAAAATCGACGCTCAAGTCAGAGGTGGCGAAACCCGACAGGACTATAAAGATACCAGGCG
TTTCCCCCTGGAAGCTCCCTCGTGCGCTCTCCTGTTCCGACCCTGCCGCTTACCGGATACCTGTCCGCCT
TTCTCCCTTCGGGAAGCGTGGCGCTTTCTCATAGCTCACGCTGTAGGTATCTCAGTTCGGTGTAGGTCGT
TCGCTCCAAGCTGGGCTGTGTGCACGAACCCCCCGTTCAGCCCGACCGCTGCGCCTTATCCGGTAACTAT
CGTCTTGAGTCCAACCCGGTAAGACACGACTTATCGCCACTGGCAGCAGCCACTGGTAACAGGATTAGCA
GAGCGAGGTATGTAGGCGGTGCTACAGAGTTCTTGAAGTGGTGGCCTAACTACGGCTACACTAGAAGAAC
AGTATTTGGTATCTGCGCTCTGCTGAAGCCAGTTACCTTCGGAAAAAGAGTTGGTAGCTCTTGATCCGGC
AAACAAACCACCGCTGGTAGCGGTGGTTTTTTTGTTTGCAAGCAGCAGATTACGCGCAGAAAAAAAGGAT
CTCAAGAAGATCCTTTGATCTTTTCTACGGGGTCTGACGCTCAGTGGAACGAAAACTCACGTTAAGGGAT
TTTGGTCATGAGATTATCAAAAAGGATCTTCACCTAGATCCTTTTAAATTAAAAATGAAGTTTTAAATCA
ATCTAAAGTATATATGAGTAAACTTGGTCTGACAGTTACCAATGCTTAATCAGTGAGGCACCTATCTCAG
CGATCTGTCTATTTCGTTCATCCATAGTTGCCTGACTCCCCGTCGTGTAGATAACTACGATACGGGAGGG
CTTACCATCTGGCCCCAGTGCTGCAATGATACCGCGAGACCCACGCTCACCGGCTCCAGATTTATCAGCA
ATAAACCAGCCAGCCGGAAGGGCCGAGCGCAGAAGTGGTCCTGCAACTTTATCCGCCTCCATCCAGTCTA
TTAATTGTTGCCGGGAAGCTAGAGTAAGTAGTTCGCCAGTTAATAGTTTGCGCAACGTTGTTGCCATTGC
TACAGGCATCGTGGTGTCACGCTCGTCGTTTGGTATGGCTTCATTCAGCTCCGGTTCCCAACGATCAAGG
CGAGTTACATGATCCCCCATGTTGTGCAAAAAAGCGGTTAGCTCCTTCGGTCCTCCGATCGTTGTCAGAA
GTAAGTTGGCCGCAGTGTTATCACTCATGGTTATGGCAGCACTGCATAATTCTCTTACTGTCATGCCATC
CGTAAGATGCTTTTCTGTGACTGGTGAGTACTCAACCAAGTCATTCTGAGAATAGTGTATGCGGCGACCG
AGTTGCTCTTGCCCGGCGTCAATACGGGATAATACCGCGCCACATAGCAGAACTTTAAAAGTGCTCATCA
TTGGAAAACGTTCTTCGGGGCGAAAACTCTCAAGGATCTTACCGCTGTTGAGATCCAGTTCGATGTAACC
CACTCGTGCACCCAACTGATCTTCAGCATCTTTTACTTTCACCAGCGTTTCTGGGTGAGCAAAAACAGGA
AGGCAAAATGCCGCAAAAAAGGGAATAAGGGCGACACGGAAATGTTGAATACTCATACTCTTCCTTTTTC
AATATTATTGAAGCATTTATCAGGGTTATTGTCTCATGAGCGGATACATATTTGAATGTATTTAGAAAAA
TAAACAAATAGGGGTTCCGCGCACATTTCCCCGAAAAGTGCCACCTGACGTCTTGTTTAGCTTGCCTCGT
CCCCGCCGGGTCACCCGGCCAGCGACATGGAGGCCCAGAATACCCTCCTTGACAGTCTTGACGTGCGCAG
CTCAGGGGCATGATGTGACTGTCGCCCGTACATTTAGCCCATACATCCCCATGTATAATCATTTGCATCC
ATACATTTTGATGGCCGCACGGCGCGAAGCAAAAATTACGGCTCCTCGCTGCAGACCTGCGAGCAGGGAA
ACGCTCCCCTCACAGACGCGTTGAATTGTCCCCACGCCGCGCCCCTGTAGAGAAATATAAAAGGTTAGGA
TTTGCCACTGAGGTTCTTCTTTCATATACTTCCTTTTAAAATCTTGCTAGGATACAGTTCTCACATCACA
TCCGAACATAAACAACCATGGGTACCACTCTTGACGACACGGCTTACCGGTACCGCACCAGTGTCCCGGG
GGACGCCGAGGCCATCGAGGCACTGGATGGGTCCTTCACCACCGACACCGTCTTCCGCGTCACCGCCACC
GGGGACGGCTTCACCCTGCGGGAGGTGCCGGTGGACCCGCCCCTGACCAAGGTGTTCCCCGACGACGAAT
CGGACGACGAATCGGACGACGGGGAGGACGGCGACCCGGACTCCCGGACGTTCGTCGCGTACGGGGACGA
CGGCGACCTGGCGGGCTTCGTGGTCGTCTCGTACTCCGGCTGGAACCGCCGGCTGACCGTCGAGGACATC
GAGGTCGCCCCGGAGCACCGGGGGCACGGGGTCGGGCGCGCGTTGATGGGGCTCGCGACGGAGTTCGCCC
GCGAGCGGGGCGCCGGGCACCTCTGGCTGGAGGTCACCAACGTCAACGCACCGGCGATCCACGCGTACCG
GCGGATGGGGTTCACCCTCTGCGGCCTGGACACCGCCCTGTACGACGGCACCGCCTCGGACGGCGAGCAG
GCGCTCTACATGAGCATGCCCTGCCCCTAATCAGTACTGACAATAAAAAGATTCTTGTTTTCAAGAACTT
GTCATTTGTATAGTTTTTTTATATTGTAGTTGTTCTATTTTAATCAAATGTTAGCGTGATTTATATTTTT
TTTCGCCTCGACATCATCTGCCCAGATGCGAAGTTAAGTGCGCAGAAAGTAATATCATGCGTCAATCGTA
TGTGAATGCTGGTCGCTATACTGCTGTCGATTCGATACTAACGCCGCCATTATTATCATGACATTAACCT
ATAAAAATAGGCGTATCACGAGGCCCTTTCGTCTCGCGCGTTTCGGTGATGACGGTGAAAACCTCTGACA
CATGCAGCTCCCGGAGACGGTCACAGCTTGTC
Features (pLannotate 1.2.2; 22 found; start..end, strand, type, name):
     68..117     +  misc_feature   bom (fragment): basis of mobility region from pBR322
    256..403     +  promoter       TRP1 promoter: S. cerevisiae TRP1
    404..1078    +  CDS            TRP1: phosphoribosylanthranilate isomerase, required for tryptophan biosynthesis; S. cerevisiae TRP1; yeast auxotrophic marker
   1123..1174    +  misc_feature   bom (fragment): basis of mobility region from pBR322
   1202..1630    -  rep_origin     f1 ori (sequence partly withheld): f1 bacteriophage origin of replication; arrow indicates direction of (+) strand synthesis
   1634..1789    -  CDS            lacZα (fragment): LacZα fragment of β-galactosidase; lacZ fragment
   1797..1815    +  promoter       T7 promoter: promoter for bacteriophage T7 RNA polymerase
   1824..1916    -  misc_feature   MCS (fragment): pBluescript multiple cloning site
   1938..2441    -  misc_feature   CEN/ARS: S. cerevisiae CEN6 centromere fused to an autonomously replicating sequence
   2460..2483    -  misc_feature   MCS (fragment): pBluescript multiple cloning site
   2496..2514    -  promoter       T3 promoter: promoter for bacteriophage T3 RNA polymerase
   2559..2575    -  protein_bind   lac operator: The lac repressor binds to the lac operator to inhibit transcription in E. coli. This inhibition can be relieved by adding lactose or isopropyl-β-D-thiogalactopyranoside (IPTG). lac repressor encoded by lacI
   2583..2613    -  promoter       lac promoter: promoter for the E. coli lac operon
   2628..2649    -  protein_bind   CAP binding site: CAP binding activates transcription in the presence of cAMP. E. coli catabolite activator protein
   2662..2754    -  CDS            lacI (fragment): lac repressor; lacI; The lac repressor binds to the lac operator to inhibit transcription in E. coli. This inhibition can be relieved by adding lactose or isopropyl-β-D-thiogalactopyranoside (IPTG).
   2937..3525    -  rep_origin     ori: high-copy-number ColE1/pMB1/pBR322/pUC origin of replication
   3696..4556    -  CDS            AmpR: β-lactamase; bla; confers resistance to ampicillin, carbenicillin, and related antibiotics
   4557..4661    -  promoter       AmpR promoter: bla
   4734..5077    +  promoter       TEF promoter: Ashbya gossypii TEF promoter
   5084..5648    +  CDS            NrsR (fragment): nourseothricin acetyltransferase; Streptomyces noursei nat1; confers resistance to nourseothricin
   5656..5853    +  terminator     TEF terminator: Ashbya gossypii TEF terminator
   5933..5968    +  CDS            rop (fragment): Rop protein, which maintains plasmids at low copy number; rop
