[The description below was written by a language model from this plasmid's Addgene catalogue record and pLannotate feature annotations shown in this document.]
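Description:
pICE TRP1-NatMx is an empty-backbone yeast shuttle vector of about 6 kb from the ICE plasmid series, whose name refers to Integration after CEN Excision. It is designed to combine the convenience of recombination cloning in Saccharomyces cerevisiae with the stability of a genomically integrated construct. In E. coli it is maintained at high copy through a ColE1/pUC-type origin and selected with ampicillin via the bla gene. An f1 origin is also present, a leftover of the pBluescript-style framework, along with lac promoter/operator elements, a lacZα fragment and flanking T7 and T3 promoters.

The distinctive feature is the placement of the CEN6/ARS element within the pBluescript-derived multiple cloning site, with MCS fragments on either side. While the centromere and replication sequence are present, the plasmid replicates as a stable, low-copy episome in yeast, which allows inserts to be assembled by homologous recombination in vivo. According to the stated purpose, the CEN element is then excised, leaving a plasmid that cannot replicate autonomously in yeast and must integrate into the genome to be retained. The record does not specify which sites are used for excision or for linearisation and targeting.

Two yeast markers are carried: the S. cerevisiae TRP1 gene with its own promoter, which complements tryptophan auxotrophy, and a natMX cassette in which the Ashbya gossypii TEF promoter and terminator drive nourseothricin acetyltransferase for drug selection. No insert or dedicated yeast expression promoter is included, so these must be supplied by the user. The depositor and sequencing-derived records differ by only a few nucleotides and show the same feature layout.
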