Addgene plasmid #122903: pICE TRP1-NatMx
Purpose: (Empty Backbone) TRP1-NatMx ICE plasmid used to facilitate yeast recombination cloning and stable genomic Integration after CEN Excision.
Depositing lab: Randy Hampton. Depositing organization: University of California, San Diego (UCSD). Publication: ICE plasmids: combining the ease of yeast recombination cloning with the stability of genomic integration. Flagg MP, Kao A, Hampton RY. Yeast. 2019 May 10. doi: 10.1002/yea.3400. PubMed 31074531.
Backbone
  Vector backbone: ICE plasmid
  Vector type: Yeast Expression ; Yeast Recombination Cloning
Growth in bacteria
  Bacterial resistance: Ampicillin, 100 μg/mL
  Growth temperature: 37°C
  Growth strain: DH5alpha
  Copy number: High Copy
Gene/Insert
  Gene/Insert name: None
Terms and licenses: Academic/Nonprofit Terms; Industry Terms: Not Available to Industry
How to cite: pICE TRP1-NatMx was a gift from Randy Hampton (Addgene plasmid # 122903 ; http://n2t.net/addgene:122903 ; RRID:Addgene_122903)
